Addgene plasmid #205298: pInt_attP3_chlorR
Purpose: (Empty Backbone) Integrating plasmid for ORBIT in E. coli. Orthogonal attP site (#3).
Depositing lab: Scott Saunders. Depositing organization: University of Texas Southwestern Medical Center. Publication: ORBIT for E. coli: Kilobase-scale oligonucleotide recombineering at high throughput and high efficiency. Saunders SH, Ahmed AM. bioRxiv 2023 10.1101/2023.06.28.546561.
Backbone
  Vector backbone: pKD4
  Vector type: Synthetic Biology
Growth in bacteria
  Bacterial resistance: Chloramphenicol, 25 μg/mL
  Growth temperature: 37°C
  Growth strain: BW25141
  Copy number: Low Copy
Gene/Insert
  Gene/Insert name: None
Resource information
  A portion of this plasmid was derived from a plasmid made by: pKM496 (Addgene #109301), pKD4 (CGSC #7632), and pCP20 (CGSC #7629)
Terms and licenses: Academic/Nonprofit Terms; Industry Terms: Not Available to Industry
Depositor comments: Same as pInt_attP1_chlorR, except this plasmid has the orthogonal attP3 sequence. Please visit https://doi.org/10.1101/2023.06.28.546561 for bioRxiv preprint. Depositing lab uses BW25141 strain for growth (https://cgsc.biology.yale.edu/Strain.php?ID=64690)
How to cite: pInt_attP3_chlorR was a gift from Scott Saunders (Addgene plasmid # 205298 ; http://n2t.net/addgene:205298 ; RRID:Addgene_205298)
