[The description below was written by a language model from this plasmid's Addgene catalogue record and pLannotate feature annotations shown in this document.]
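Description:
pInt_attP3_chlorR is a small (about 1.9 kb) empty-backbone integrating plasmid built on pKD4 for use in ORBIT, an oligonucleotide-recombineering method adapted to E. coli. It replicates from the R6K γ origin, which functions only when the R6K initiator protein pi is supplied in trans. The plasmid is therefore maintained at low copy in a permissive propagation strain (the depositor uses BW25141) and cannot replicate autonomously in ordinary target strains. This conditional replication is what makes it an integrating vector: after delivery into a non-permissive host, chloramphenicol resistance should persist only if the plasmid has recombined into the chromosome.

Selection is provided by a chloramphenicol acetyltransferase gene (CmR) driven by its native cat promoter. The defining element is an attP site, here the orthogonal variant designated #3. According to the record, the plasmid is otherwise identical to pInt_attP1_chlorR. In ORBIT, an oligonucleotide places a matching attachment site at a chosen genomic locus, and a site-specific integrase then inserts the attP plasmid there. Orthogonal attP variants presumably allow different plasmids to be directed to different loci independently. The automated feature table does not annotate the attP site itself, so its position is not given.

A full FRT site and a minimal FRT site lie near opposite ends of the linearised record, bracketing the marker and origin. This arrangement suggests that FLP recombinase could excise these parts after integration, although the record does not say so. The short tnpA and ble fragments flanking the resistance gene are probably non-functional Tn5 remnants inherited from pKD4. No insert or cargo gene is present.
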