Features (pLannotate 1.2.2; 7 found; start..end, strand, type, name):
     69..116     -  protein_bind   FRT: FLP-mediated recombination occurs in the 8-bp core sequence TCTAGAAA (Turan and Bode, 2011). FLP recombinase from the Saccharomyces cerevisiae 2μ plasmid
    121..276     +  CDS            tnpA (fragment): TN5P_ECOLX - Also known as tnp. Experimental evidence at protein level: Swiss-Prot protein existence level 1. Mediates transposition of transposon Tn5 by a 'cut and paste' mechanism. First, the monomeric transposase binds the 19 bp inverted DNA repeats flanking the transposon. Then, dimerization of the DNA- bound transposase creates a synaptic DNA complex. After nicking of the first DNA strand, excision of the transposon proceeds through a series of intermediates. The transposase then mediates the insertion of the transposon at a new site by strand transfer. The activity of the wild- type tran
    375..477     +  promoter       cat promoter: promoter of the E. coli cat gene encoding chloramphenicol acetyltransferase
    478..1137    +  CDS            CmR: chloramphenicol acetyltransferase; cat; confers resistance to chloramphenicol
   1220..1372    +  CDS            ble (fragment): BLE_KLEPN - Experimental evidence at protein level: Swiss-Prot protein existence level 1. Binding protein with a strong affinity to the bleomycin family of antibiotics. Binds to CL990; an antimitotic-antibiotic compound. From Klebsiella pneumoniae.
   1426..1814    -  rep_origin     R6K γ ori: γ replication origin from E. coli plasmid R6K; requires the R6K initiator protein pi for replication
   1858..1891    -  protein_bind   FRT (minimal): supports FLP-mediated excision but not integration (Turan and Bode, 2011) FLP recombinase from the Saccharomyces cerevisiae 2μ plasmid
>Addgene plasmid #205298 | pInt_attP3_chlorR | addgene full sequence | sequence record 407000 | Addgene NGS Result
GGTTTGTCTGGTCAACCACCGCGCACTCAGTGGTGTACGGTACAAACCGTGTAGGCTGGAGCTGCTTCGA
AGTTCCTATACTTTCTAGAGAATAGGAACTTCGGAATAGGAACTTCAAGATCCCCCACGCTGCCGCAAGC
ACTCAGGGCGCAAGGGCTGCTAAAGGAAGCGGAACACGTAGAAAGCCAGTCCGCAGAAACGGTGCTGACC
CCGGATGAATGTCAGCTACTGGGCTATCTGGACAAGGGAAAACGCAAGCGCAAAGAGAAAGCAGGTATAC
CTGTGACGGAAGATCACTTCGCAGAATAAATAAATCCTGGTGTCCCTGTTGATACCGGGAAGCCCTGGGC
CAACTTTTGGCGAAAATGAGACGTTGATCGGCACGTAAGAGGTTCCAACTTTCACCATAATGAAATAAGA
TCACTACCGGGCGTATTTTTTGAGTTATCGAGATTTTCAGGAGCTAAGGAAGCTAAAATGGAGAAAAAAA
TCACTGGATATACCACCGTTGATATATCCCAATGGCATCGTAAAGAACATTTTGAGGCATTTCAGTCAGT
TGCTCAATGTACCTATAACCAGACCGTTCAGCTGGATATTACGGCCTTTTTAAAGACCGTAAAGAAAAAT
AAGCACAAGTTTTATCCGGCCTTTATTCACATTCTTGCCCGCCTGATGAATGCTCATCCGGAATTCCGTA
TGGCAATGAAAGACGGTGAGCTGGTGATATGGGATAGTGTTCACCCTTGTTACACCGTTTTCCATGAGCA
AACTGAAACGTTTTCATCGCTCTGGAGTGAATACCACGACGATTTCCGGCAGTTTCTACACATATATTCG
CAAGATGTGGCGTGTTACGGTGAAAACCTGGCCTATTTCCCTAAAGGGTTTATTGAGAATATGTTTTTCG
TCTCAGCCAATCCCTGGGTGAGTTTCACCAGTTTTGATTTAAACGTGGCCAATATGGACAACTTCTTCGC
CCCCGTTTTCACCATGGGCAAATATTATACGCAAGGCGACAAGGTGCTGATGCCGCTGGCGATTCAGGTT
CATCATGCCGTTTGTGATGGCTTCCATGTCGGCAGAATGCTTAATGAATTACAACAGTACTGCGATGAGT
GGCAGGGCGGGGCGTAATTTTTTTAAGGCAGTTATTGGTGCCCTTACCAATTATTGAACACCCTTCGGGG
TGTTTTTTTGTTTCTGGTCTCCCTTCGAAATGACCGACCAAGCGACGCCCAACCTGCCATCACGAGATTT
CGATTCCACCGCCGCCTTCTATGAAAGGTTGGGCTTCGGAATCGTTTTCCGGGACGCCGGCTGGATGATC
CTCCAGCGCGGGGATCTCATGCTGGAGTTCTTCGCCCACCCCAGCTTCAAAAGCGCTCTAAGGAGGATAT
TCATATGGACCATGGCTAATTCCCATGTCAGCCGTTAAGTGTTCCTGTGTCACTCAAAATTGCTTTGAGA
GGCTCTAAGGGCTTCTCAGTGCGTTACATCCCTGGCTTGTTGTCCACAACCGTTAAACCTTAAAAGCTTT
AAAAGCCTTATATATTCTTTTTTTTCTTATAAAACTTAAAACCTTAGAGGCTATTTAAGTTGCTGATTTA
TATTAATTTTATTGTTCAAACATGAGAGCTTAGTACGTGAAACATGAGAGCTTAGTACGTTAGCCATGAG
AGCTTAGTACGTTAGCCATGAGGGTTTAGTTCGTTAAACATGAGAGCTTAGTACGTTAAACATGAGAGCT
TAGTACGTGAAACATGAGAGCTTAGTACGTACTATCAACAGGTTGAACTGCTGATCTTCAGATCCTCTAC
GCCGGACGCATCGTGGCCGGATCTTGCGGCCGCAAAAGAAGTTCCTATACTTTCTAGAGAATAGGAACTT
CGGAATAGGAACTATTACACGTCTTGAGCGATT
